>Addgene plasmid #12939 | DCT.VV.Orf251 | addgene partial sequence | sequence record 19323 | T7 5'-TAATACGACTCACTATAGGG-3'
GAGCTCGGATCCGTACCCTTCACCGAATTCCAGCTGACCACCATTATGTTGATATTAACAAAAGTGAATA
TATATATGTTAATAATTGTATTGTGGTTATACGGCTACAATTTTATAATTAGTGAAAGTCAGTGTCCGAT
GATCAATGACGATAGCTTTACTCTGAAAAGAAAGTATCAAATCGATAGTGCGGAGTCAACAATAAAAATG
GATAAGAAGAGGACAAAGTTTCAGAATAGAGCCAAAATGGTAAAAGAAATAAATCAGACAATAAGAGCAG
CACAAACTCATTACGAGACATTGAAACTAGGATACATAAAATTTAAGAGAATGATTAGGACTACTACTCT
AGAAGATATAGCACCATCTATTCCAAATAATCAGAAAACTTATAAACTATTCTCGGACATTTCAGCCATC
GGCAAAGCATCACGGAATCCAAGTAAGATGGTATATGCTCTGCTGCTTTACATGTTTCCCAATTTGTTTG
GAGATGATCATAGATTCATTCGTTATAGAATGCATCCAATGAGTAAAATCAAACACAAGATCTTCTCTCC
TTTCAAACTTAATCTTATTAGAATATTAGTGGAAGAAAGATTCTATAATAATGAATGCAGATCTAATAAA
TGGAGAATAATTGGAACACAAGTTGATAAAATGTTGATAGCTGAATCTGATAAATATACAATAGATGCAA
GGTATAACCTAAAACCCATGTATAGAATCAAGGGAAAATCTGAAGAAGATACCCTCTTTATCAAACAGAT
GGTAGAACAATGTGTGACATCCCAGGAATTGGTGGAAAAAGTGTTGAAGATACTGTTTAGAGATTTGTTC
AAGAGTGGAGAATACAAAGCGTACAGATACGATGATGATGTAGAAAATGGATTTATTGGATTGGATACAC
TAAAATTAAACATTGTTCATGATATAGTTGAACCATGTATGCCTGTTCGTAGGCCAGTGG
