[The description below was written by a language model from this plasmid's Addgene catalogue record.]
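Description:
DCT.VV.Orf251 is a mammalian expression plasmid carrying a single vaccinia virus open reading frame, built on the commercial pcDNA 3.1D V5-His-TOPO backbone (about 5.5 kb without insert). It is maintained in E. coli as a high-copy plasmid under ampicillin selection, and it carries a neomycin resistance marker so that transfected mammalian cells can be selected with G418. The record does not list individual regulatory features. Vectors of the pcDNA3.1 family generally drive the insert from the CMV immediate-early promoter, with an adjacent T7 promoter, which fits the T7 sequencing primer listed here. The backbone name also indicates C-terminal V5 and His tag sequences downstream of the cloning site, but the record does not say whether the ORF is fused in frame to them.

The insert, VV.Orf251 (also designated VV_WR_061), is roughly 1 kb of vaccinia virus sequence, and it is flanked by intact BamHI sites at both ends. The plasmid and insert names are specific to this library. The corresponding ORF names in the Copenhagen and WR strain annotations are given in a supplementary spreadsheet rather than in the record, and the identity or function of the encoded protein is not stated.

The construct belongs to a collection of vaccinia ORF expression plasmids associated with work identifying poxvirus CD8+ T cell determinants for smallpox vaccine design and characterization. Individual viral ORFs expressed in transfected cells could be screened for recognition in this way. It was designed for screening, and the depositors caution that the cloned sequence may differ from the canonical GenBank version and from the expected sequence, so the insert should be checked against available quality-control sequencing before use.
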