Addgene plasmid #12939: DCT.VV.Orf251
Purpose: This plasmid was designed for screening purposes and may contain discrepancies relative to the current canonical GenBank version of the gene.
Depositing lab: Jack Bennink & Jon Yewdell. Depositing organization: National Institute of Allergy and Infectious Diseases (NIAID). Publication: Identification of poxvirus CD8+ T cell determinants to enable rational design and characterization of smallpox vaccines. Tscharke DC, Karupiah G, Zhou J, Palmore T, Irvine KR, Haeryfar SM, Williams S, Sidney J, Sette A, Bennink JR, Yewdell JW. J Exp Med. 2005 January 3; 201(1): 95–104. 10.1084/jem.20041912 PubMed 15623576.
Backbone
  Vector backbone: pcDNA 3.1D V5-His-TOPO
  Backbone manufacturer: Invitrogen
  Backbone size w/o insert (bp): 5514
  Vector type: Mammalian Expression
  Selectable markers: Neomycin (select with G418)
Growth in bacteria
  Bacterial resistance: Ampicillin, 100 μg/mL
  Growth temperature: 37°C
  Growth strain: DH5alpha
  Copy number: High Copy
Gene/Insert
  Gene/Insert name: VV.Orf251 (alt name: VV_WR_061)
  Species: Vaccinia Virus
  Insert size (bp): 1026
  Cloning method: Restriction Enzyme; 5′ cloning site BamHI (not destroyed); 3′ cloning site BamHI (not destroyed)
  Sequencing primers: 5′ Universal T7
Terms and licenses: Academic/Nonprofit Terms; Industry Terms: Not Available to Industry
Depositor comments: Please see the Vaccinia kit page ( https://www.addgene.org/vvorf/ ) for more information. The kit page contains the supplemental VVOrfData spreadsheet, which includes important information about this plasmid. The plasmid and insert names provided here relate only to this library. The name of the ORF (if present) in VACV strain Copenhagen and the name of the ORF (if annotated) in VACV strain WR sequence can be found in VVOrfData spreadsheet. Please note that the amino acid sequence given for each ORF in the spreadsheet may contain some errors. Additionally, changes from the expected sequence may be present in these plasmids. Please see Addgene's quality control sequence and sequencing notes in the VVOrfData spreadsheet before ordering this plasmid.
How to cite: DCT.VV.Orf251 was a gift from Jack Bennink & Jon Yewdell (Addgene plasmid # 12939 ; http://n2t.net/addgene:12939 ; RRID:Addgene_12939)
